Addgene plasmid #219187: SFFV-ZBTB38-Brd 244
Purpose: Transcription factor ZBTB38 with a specific barcode assigned.
Depositing lab: Filipe Pereira. Depositing organization: Center for Neuroscience and Cell Biology, University of Coimbra. Publication: A combinatorial transcription factor screening platform for immune cell reprogramming. Kurochkin I, Altman AR, Caiado I, Pertiga-Cabral D, Halitzki E, Minaeva M, Zimmermannova O, Henriques-Oliveira L, Klein D, Nair M, Oliveira D, Cajal LR, Knittel R, Feick C, Ringner M, Martin M, Cirovic B, Pires CF, Rosa FF, Sitnicka E, Theis FJ, Pereira CF. Cell Syst. 2026 Jan 21;17(1):101457. doi: 10.1016/j.cels.2025.101457. Epub 2026 Jan 14. PubMed 41539305.
Backbone
  Vector backbone: SFFV-MCS
  Backbone size w/o insert (bp): 6638
  Vector type: Lentiviral
Growth in bacteria
  Bacterial resistance: Ampicillin, 100 μg/mL
  Growth temperature: 37°C
  Growth strain: NEB Stable
  Copy number: High Copy
Gene/Insert
  Gene/Insert name: ZBTB38
  Species: H. sapiens (human)
  Insert size (bp): 981
  Entrez Gene: ZBTB38 (a.k.a. CIBZ, PPP1R171, ZNF921)
  Promoter: The spleen focus-forming virus (SFFV) promoter
  Cloning method: Restriction Enzyme; 5′ cloning site Bsp119I (not destroyed); 3′ cloning site BstHI (not destroyed)
Terms and licenses: Academic/Nonprofit Terms; Industry Terms: Not Available to Industry
Depositor comments: Barcode sequence cloned into XbaI restriction site. Design of plasmid is as follows: SFFV-[TF sequence]-WPRE-[Barcode sequence].
How to cite: SFFV-ZBTB38-Brd 244 was a gift from Filipe Pereira (Addgene plasmid # 219187 ; http://n2t.net/addgene:219187 ; RRID:Addgene_219187)
