[The description below was written by a language model from this plasmid's Addgene catalogue record and pLannotate feature annotations shown in this document.]
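Description:
SFFV-ZBTB38-Brd 244 is a third-generation-style, self-inactivating HIV-1 lentiviral transfer plasmid built on the SFFV-MCS backbone. It carries a human ZBTB38 open reading frame paired with a unique DNA barcode. In bacteria it is maintained through a high-copy ColE1/pUC-type origin and selected with ampicillin (AmpR/β-lactamase). The backbone also retains pBluescript-derived remnants, including an f1 origin, lacZα and lac regulatory fragments, and T7 and T3 promoters.

The viral portion starts with an RSV promoter fused to a truncated 5' LTR, which drives production of the genomic RNA in packaging cells. This is followed by the Ψ packaging signal with an adjoining gag fragment, the RRE for Rev-dependent nuclear export, and the cPPT/CTS. The internal spleen focus-forming virus (SFFV) promoter then drives the ZBTB38 insert, which was cloned between Bsp119I and BstHI sites. The insert is listed at about 1 kb and the annotation tool marks it as a ZBTB38 fragment, so it appears to cover only part of the reference protein; the record does not say which isoform or region it represents. ZBTB38 is a zinc-finger transcriptional regulator that binds methylated CpG. A WPRE downstream enhances transcript expression. According to the depositor, the barcode sits after the WPRE in an XbaI site, so it should be included in the expressed transcript, although it is not annotated in the feature table. The cassette ends with a ΔU3 3' LTR, followed by an SV40 poly(A) signal and SV40 origin sequence. No mammalian selection marker or reporter is annotated.

The plasmid belongs to a barcoded transcription factor collection for combinatorial screening in immune cell reprogramming, in which the barcode identifies the delivered factor.
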