Features (pLannotate 1.2.2; 29 found; start..end, strand, type, name):
     94..112     -  promoter       T7 promoter: promoter for bacteriophage T7 RNA polymerase
    120..275     +  CDS            lacZα (fragment): LacZα fragment of β-galactosidase; lacZ fragment
    280..708     +  rep_origin     f1 ori (sequence partly withheld): f1 bacteriophage origin of replication; arrow indicates direction of (+) strand synthesis
    761..865     +  promoter       AmpR promoter: bla
    866..1726    +  CDS            AmpR: β-lactamase; bla; confers resistance to ampicillin, carbenicillin, and related antibiotics
   1897..2485    +  rep_origin     ori: high-copy-number ColE1/pMB1/pBR322/pUC origin of replication
   2668..2760    +  CDS            lacI (fragment): lac repressor; lacI; The lac repressor binds to the lac operator to inhibit transcription in E. coli. This inhibition can be relieved by adding lactose or isopropyl-β-D-thiogalactopyranoside (IPTG).
   2773..2794    +  protein_bind   CAP binding site: CAP binding activates transcription in the presence of cAMP. E. coli catabolite activator protein
   2809..2839    +  promoter       lac promoter: promoter for the E. coli lac operon
   2847..2863    +  protein_bind   lac operator: The lac repressor binds to the lac operator to inhibit transcription in E. coli. This inhibition can be relieved by adding lactose or isopropyl-β-D-thiogalactopyranoside (IPTG). lac repressor encoded by lacI
   2908..2926    +  promoter       T3 promoter: promoter for bacteriophage T3 RNA polymerase
   2954..3180    +  promoter       RSV promoter: Rous sarcoma virus enhancer/promoter
   3181..3361    +  LTR            5' LTR (truncated): truncated 5' long terminal repeat (LTR) from HIV-1
   3408..3533    +  misc_feature   HIV-1 Ψ: packaging signal of human immunodeficiency virus type 1
   3517..3880    +  CDS            HIV-1 gag (fragment): gag protein from human immunodeficiency virus 1; gag
   4026..4259    +  misc_feature   RRE: The Rev response element (RRE) of HIV-1 allows for Rev-dependent mRNA export from the nucleus to the cytoplasm.
   4636..4736    +  CDS            Rev (fragment): human immunodeficiency virus 1 (HIV-1) Rev protein; rev; enhances nuclear export of unspliced and incompletely spliced viral mRNAs
   4755..4872    +  misc_feature   cPPT/CTS: central polypurine tract and central termination sequence of HIV-1
   4906..5307    +  promoter       SFFV promoter: spleen focus-forming virus long terminal repeat (LTR) promoter
   5317..5340    +  misc_feature   MCS (fragment): pBluescript multiple cloning site
   5353..6342    +  CDS            ZBTB38 (fragment): ZBT38_HUMAN - Experimental evidence at protein level: Swiss-Prot protein existence level 1. Transcriptional regulator with bimodal DNA-binding specificity. Binds with a higher affinity to methylated CpG dinucleotides in the consensus sequence 5'-CGCG-3' but can also bind to E-box elements (5'-CACGTG-3'). Can also bind specifically to a single methyl-CpG pair. Represses transcription in a methyl-CpG-dependent manner (PubMed:16354688). Plays an important role in regulating DNA replication and common fragile sites (CFS) stability in a RBBP6- and MCM10-dependent manner; represses expression of MCM
   6353..6378    +  misc_feature   MCS (fragment): pBluescript multiple cloning site
   6378..6437    +  CDS            S (fragment): HBSAG_WHV6 - Experimental evidence at transcript level: Swiss-Prot protein existence level 2. The middle envelope protein plays an important role in the budding of the virion. It is involved in the induction of budding in a nucleocapsid independent way. In this process the majority of envelope proteins bud to form subviral lipoprotein particles of 22 nm of diameter that do not contain a nucleocapsid (By similarity). From Woodchuck hepatitis B virus (isolate w64/pWS23) (WHV).
   6569..6972    +  misc_feature   WPRE: woodchuck hepatitis virus posttranscriptional regulatory element
   7030..7089    +  CDS            nef (fragment): NEF_HV1Z2 - Experimental evidence at protein level: Swiss-Prot protein existence level 1. Extracellular Nef protein targets CD4(+) T-lymphocytes for apoptosis by interacting with CXCR4 surface receptors. From Human immunodeficiency virus type 1 group M subtype D (isolate Z2/CDC-Z34) (HIV-1).
   7091..7324    +  LTR            3' LTR (ΔU3): self-inactivating 3' long terminal repeat (LTR) from HIV-1
   7396..7517    +  polyA_signal   SV40 poly(A) signal: SV40 polyadenylation signal
   7536..7557    +  rep_origin     SV40 ori (fragment): SV40 origin of replication
   7557..73      +  rep_origin     SV40 ori (across the origin): SV40 origin of replication
>Addgene plasmid #219187 | SFFV-ZBTB38-Brd 244 | addgene full sequence | sequence record 448968 | Addgene NGS Result
ATTTATGCAGAGGCCGAGGCCGCCTCGGCCTCTGAGCTATTCCAGAAGTAGTGAGGAGGCTTTTTTGGAG
GCCTAGGGACGTACCCAATTCGCCCTATAGTGAGTCGTATTACGCGCGCTCACTGGCCGTCGTTTTACAA
CGTCGTGACTGGGAAAACCCTGGCGTTACCCAACTTAATCGCCTTGCAGCACATCCCCCTTTCGCCAGCT
GGCGTAATAGCGAAGAGGCCCGCACCGATCGCCCTTCCCAACAGTTGCGCAGCCTGAATGGCGAATGGG
[124 nt withheld, positions 280-403]
C
[91 nt withheld, positions 405-495]
A
[49 nt withheld, positions 497-545]
CCTTTGACGTTGGAGTCCACGTTCTTT
[37 nt withheld, positions 573-609]
ACCCTATCTCGGTCTATTCTTTTGATTTATAAGGGATTTTGCCGATTTCGGCCTATTGGTTAAAAAATGA
GCTGATTTAACAAAAATTTAACGCGAATTTTAACAAAATATTAACGCTTACAATTTAGGTGGCACTTTTC
GGGGAAATGTGCGCGGAACCCCTATTTGTTTATTTTTCTAAATACATTCAAATATGTATCCGCTCATGAG
ACAATAACCCTGATAAATGCTTCAATAATATTGAAAAAGGAAGAGTATGAGTATTCAACATTTCCGTGTC
GCCCTTATTCCCTTTTTTGCGGCATTTTGCCTTCCTGTTTTTGCTCACCCAGAAACGCTGGTGAAAGTAA
AAGATGCTGAAGATCAGTTGGGTGCACGAGTGGGTTACATCGAACTGGATCTCAACAGCGGTAAGATCCT
TGAGAGTTTTCGCCCCGAAGAACGTTTTCCAATGATGAGCACTTTTAAAGTTCTGCTATGTGGCGCGGTA
TTATCCCGTATTGACGCCGGGCAAGAGCAACTCGGTCGCCGCATACACTATTCTCAGAATGACTTGGTTG
AGTACTCACCAGTCACAGAAAAGCATCTTACGGATGGCATGACAGTAAGAGAATTATGCAGTGCTGCCAT
AACCATGAGTGATAACACTGCGGCCAACTTACTTCTGACAACGATCGGAGGACCGAAGGAGCTAACCGCT
TTTTTGCACAACATGGGGGATCATGTAACTCGCCTTGATCGTTGGGAACCGGAGCTGAATGAAGCCATAC
CAAACGACGAGCGTGACACCACGATGCCTGTAGCAATGGCAACAACGTTGCGCAAACTATTAACTGGCGA
ACTACTTACTCTAGCTTCCCGGCAACAATTAATAGACTGGATGGAGGCGGATAAAGTTGCAGGACCACTT
CTGCGCTCGGCCCTTCCGGCTGGCTGGTTTATTGCTGATAAATCTGGAGCCGGTGAGCGTGGGTCTCGCG
GTATCATTGCAGCACTGGGGCCAGATGGTAAGCCCTCCCGTATCGTAGTTATCTACACGACGGGGAGTCA
GGCAACTATGGATGAACGAAATAGACAGATCGCTGAGATAGGTGCCTCACTGATTAAGCATTGGTAACTG
TCAGACCAAGTTTACTCATATATACTTTAGATTGATTTAAAACTTCATTTTTAATTTAAAAGGATCTAGG
TGAAGATCCTTTTTGATAATCTCATGACCAAAATCCCTTAACGTGAGTTTTCGTTCCACTGAGCGTCAGA
CCCCGTAGAAAAGATCAAAGGATCTTCTTGAGATCCTTTTTTTCTGCGCGTAATCTGCTGCTTGCAAACA
AAAAAACCACCGCTACCAGCGGTGGTTTGTTTGCCGGATCAAGAGCTACCAACTCTTTTTCCGAAGGTAA
CTGGCTTCAGCAGAGCGCAGATACCAAATACTGTTCTTCTAGTGTAGCCGTAGTTAGGCCACCACTTCAA
GAACTCTGTAGCACCGCCTACATACCTCGCTCTGCTAATCCTGTTACCAGTGGCTGCTGCCAGTGGCGAT
AAGTCGTGTCTTACCGGGTTGGACTCAAGACGATAGTTACCGGATAAGGCGCAGCGGTCGGGCTGAACGG
GGGGTTCGTGCACACAGCCCAGCTTGGAGCGAACGACCTACACCGAACTGAGATACCTACAGCGTGAGCT
ATGAGAAAGCGCCACGCTTCCCGAAGGGAGAAAGGCGGACAGGTATCCGGTAAGCGGCAGGGTCGGAACA
GGAGAGCGCACGAGGGAGCTTCCAGGGGGAAACGCCTGGTATCTTTATAGTCCTGTCGGGTTTCGCCACC
TCTGACTTGAGCGTCGATTTTTGTGATGCTCGTCAGGGGGGCGGAGCCTATGGAAAAACGCCAGCAACGC
GGCCTTTTTACGGTTCCTGGCCTTTTGCTGGCCTTTTGCTCACATGTTCTTTCCTGCGTTATCCCCTGAT
TCTGTGGATAACCGTATTACCGCCTTTGAGTGAGCTGATACCGCTCGCCGCAGCCGAACGACCGAGCGCA
GCGAGTCAGTGAGCGAGGAAGCGGAAGAGCGCCCAATACGCAAACCGCCTCTCCCCGCGCGTTGGCCGAT
TCATTAATGCAGCTGGCACGACAGGTTTCCCGACTGGAAAGCGGGCAGTGAGCGCAACGCAATTAATGTG
AGTTAGCTCACTCATTAGGCACCCCAGGCTTTACACTTTATGCTTCCGGCTCGTATGTTGTGTGGAATTG
TGAGCGGATAACAATTTCACACAGGAAACAGCTATGACCATGATTACGCCAAGCGCGCAATTAACCCTCA
CTAAAGGGAACAAAAGCTGGAGCTGCAAGCTTAATGTAGTCTTATGCAATACTCTTGTAGTCTTGCAACA
TGGTAACGATGAGTTAGCAACATGCCTTACAAGGAGAGAAAAAGCACCGTGCATGCCGATTGGTGGAAGT
AAGGTGGTACGATCGTGCCTTATTAGGAAGGCAACAGACGGGTCTGACATGGATTGGACGAACCACTGAA
TTGCCGCATTGCAGAGATATTGTATTTAAGTGCCTAGCTCGATACATAAACGGGTCTCTCTGGTTAGACC
AGATCTGAGCCTGGGAGCTCTCTGGCTAACTAGGGAACCCACTGCTTAAGCCTCAATAAAGCTTGCCTTG
AGTGCTTCAAGTAGTGTGTGCCCGTCTGTTGTGTGACTCTGGTAACTAGAGATCCCTCAGACCCTTTTAG
TCAGTGTGGAAAATCTCTAGCAGTGGCGCCCGAACAGGGACTTGAAAGCGAAAGGGAAACCAGAGGAGCT
CTCTCGACGCAGGACTCGGCTTGCTGAAGCGCGCACGGCAAGAGGCGAGGGGCGGCGACTGGTGAGTACG
CCAAAAATTTTGACTAGCGGAGGCTAGAAGGAGAGAGATGGGTGCGAGAGCGTCAGTATTAAGCGGGGGA
GAATTAGATCGCGATGGGAAAAAATTCGGTTAAGGCCAGGGGGAAAGAAAAAATATAAATTAAAACATAT
AGTATGGGCAAGCAGGGAGCTAGAACGATTCGCAGTTAATCCTGGCCTGTTAGAAACATCAGAAGGCTGT
AGACAAATACTGGGACAGCTACAACCATCCCTTCAGACAGGATCAGAAGAACTTAGATCATTATATAATA
CAGTAGCAACCCTCTATTGTGTGCATCAAAGGATAGAGATAAAAGACACCAAGGAAGCTTTAGACAAGAT
AGAGGAAGAGCAAAACAAAAGTAAGACCACCGCACAGCAAGCGGCCGCTGATCTTCAGACCTGGAGGAGG
AGATATGAGGGACAATTGGAGAAGTGAATTATATAAATATAAAGTAGTAAAAATTGAACCATTAGGAGTA
GCACCCACCAAGGCAAAGAGAAGAGTGGTGCAGAGAGAAAAAAGAGCAGTGGGAATAGGAGCTTTGTTCC
TTGGGTTCTTGGGAGCAGCAGGAAGCACTATGGGCGCAGCGTCAATGACGCTGACGGTACAGGCCAGACA
ATTATTGTCTGGTATAGTGCAGCAGCAGAACAATTTGCTGAGGGCTATTGAGGCGCAACAGCATCTGTTG
CAACTCACAGTCTGGGGCATCAAGCAGCTCCAGGCAAGAATCCTGGCTGTGGAAAGATACCTAAAGGATC
AACAGCTCCTGGGGATTTGGGGTTGCTCTGGAAAACTCATTTGCACCACTGCTGTGCCTTGGAATGCTAG
TTGGAGTAATAAATCTCTGGAACAGATTTGGAATCACACGACCTGGATGGAGTGGGACAGAGAAATTAAC
AATTACACAAGCTTAATACACTCCTTAATTGAAGAATCGCAAAACCAGCAAGAAAAGAATGAACAAGAAT
TATTGGAATTAGATAAATGGGCAAGTTTGTGGAATTGGTTTAACATAACAAATTGGCTGTGGTATATAAA
ATTATTCATAATGATAGTAGGAGGCTTGGTAGGTTTAAGAATAGTTTTTGCTGTACTTTCTATAGTGAAT
AGAGTTAGGCAGGGATATTCACCATTATCGTTTCAGACCCACCTCCCAACCCCGAGGGGACCCGACAGGC
CCGAAGGAATAGAAGAAGAAGGTGGAGAGAGAGACAGAGACAGATCCATTCGATTAGTGAACGGATCTCG
ACGGTATCGGTTAACTTTTAAAAGAAAAGGGGGGATTGGGGGGTACAGTGCAGGGGAAAGAATAGTAGAC
ATAATAGCAACAGACATACAAACTAAAGAATTACAAAAACAAATTACAAAAATTCAAAATTTTATCGATC
ACGAGACTAGCCTCGAGCTGGCTGCAGTAACGCCATTTTGCAAGGCATGGAAAAATACCAAACCAAGAAT
AGAGAAGTTCAGATCAAGGGCGGGTACATGAAAATAGCTAACGTTGGGCCAAACAGGATATCTGCGGTGA
GCAGTTTCGGCCCCGGCCCGGGGCCAAGAACAGATGGTCACCGCAGTTTCGGCCCCGGCCCGAGGCCAAG
AACAGATGGTCCCCAGATATGGCCCAACCCTCAGCAGTTTCTTAAGACCCATCAGATGTTTCCAGGCTCC
CCCAAGGACCTGAAATGACCCTGCGCCTTATTTGAATTAACCAATCAGCCTGCTTCTCGCTTCTGTTCGC
GCGCTTCTGCTTCCCGAGCTCTATAAAAGAGCTCACAACCCCTCACTCGGCGCGCCAGTCCTCCGACAGA
CTGAGTCGGCCGGTCGAATCAAGCTTATCGATACCGTCGACGGATCCGCTAGCCCGCGGTTCGAAATGCA
GGAGGAGCCTTTGCCACAGGGGAATGACCCAGAACCCAGTGGAGACAGCCCACTCGGGCTTTGCCAATCC
GAGTGCATGGAGATGAGTGAAGTGTTCGATGACGCAAGTGACCAGGATTCCACTGACAAACCGTGGCGCC
CTTACTACAACTACAAACCCAAAAAGAAATCCAGACAGTTGAAAAAAATGAGGAAAGTCAACTGGAGGAA
GGAGCACGGAAACAGGAGCCCGAGCCATAAATGTAAATACCCAGCAGAACTGGATTGCGCCGTGGGGAAG
GCTCCTCAGGATAAACCCTTTGAGGAAGAAGAAACTAAAGAGATGCCCAAGCTGCAGTGTGAACTCTGTG
ATGGAGACAAAGCAGTGGGGGCTGGAAACCAAGGAAGGCCCCACCGACATCTTACTTCTCGGCCATATGC
CTGCGAGCTCTGCGCCAAGCAGTTCCAGAGCCCTTCCACACTCAAAATGCACATGAGATGTCACACCGGG
GAGAAGCCATACCAGTGCAAGACCTGCGGACGGTGCTTTTCGGTGCAAGGAAACTTACAGAAACATGAAC
GCATCCACCTGGGCTTGAAGGAGTTCGTCTGTCAGTATTGCAACAAGGCATTCACCTTGAATGAGACCCT
CAAAATCCATGAAAGAATCCATACTGGAGAAAAGCGTTACCACTGTCAGTTCTGCTTTCAGAGATTTTTG
TATCTCTCCACCAAAAGGAATCACGAGCAGAGGCATATTCGGGAGCATAATGGGAAGGGCTATGCCTGCT
TCCAGTGCCCCAAAATTTGCAAAACAGCTGCTGCCCTTGGAATGCACCAAAAGAAACACTTATTCAAAAG
CCCAAGTCAGCAGGAGAAAATAGGTGACGTGTGCCACGAAAACTCAAATCCCTTGGAGAATCAACATTTC
ATTGGTTCAGAAGACAATGACCAAAAGGATAACATACAAACCGGTGTGGAAAATGTTGTCCTTTGAACCG
GTCGGATCCCCCGGGCTGCAGGAATTCGAGCATCTTACCGCCATTTATTCCCATATTTGTTCTGTTTTTC
TTGATTTGGGTATACATTTAAATGTTAATAAAACAAAATGGTGGGGCAATCATTTACATTTTTAGGGATA
TGTAATTACTAGTTCAGGTGTATTGCCACAAGACAAACATGTTAAGAAACTTTCCCGTTATTTACGCTCT
GTTCCTGTTAATCAACCTCTGGATTACAAAATTTGTGAAAGATTGACTGATATTCTTAACTATGTTGCTC
CTTTTACGCTGTGTGGATATGCTGCTTTAATGCCTCTGTATCATGCTATTGCTTCCCGTACGGCTTTCGT
TTTCTCCTCCTTGTATAAATCCTGGTTGCTGTCTCTTTATGAGGAGTTGTGGCCCGTTGTCCGTCAACGT
GGCGTGGTGTGCTCTGTGTTTGCTGACGCAACCCCCACTGGCTGGGGCATTGCCACCACCTGTCAACTCC
TTTCTGGGACTTTCGCTTTCCCCCTCCCGATCGCCACGGCAGAACTCATCGCCGCCTGCCTTGCCCGCTG
CTGGACAGGGGCTAGGTTGCTGGGCACTGATAATTCCGTGGTGTTGTCGGGGAAGCTGACGTCCTTTGCA
ATTCGATATCAAGCTGTACCTTCTAGATGTACATGTTTAAAAGCGCTTCTAGACCAATGACTTACAAGGC
AGCTGTAGATCTTAGCCACTTTTTAAAAGAAAAGGGGGGACTGGAAGGGCTAATTCACTCCCAACGAAGA
CAAGATCTGCTTTTTGCTTGTACTGGGTCTCTCTGGTTAGACCAGATCTGAGCCTGGGAGCTCTCTGGCT
AACTAGGGAACCCACTGCTTAAGCCTCAATAAAGCTTGCCTTGAGTGCTTCAAGTAGTGTGTGCCCGTCT
GTTGTGTGACTCTGGTAACTAGAGATCCCTCAGACCCTTTTAGTCAGTGTGGAAAATCTCTAGCAGTAGT
AGTTCATGTCATCTTATTATTCAGTATTTATAACTTGCAAAGAAATGAATATCAGAGAGTGAGAGGAACT
TGTTTATTGCAGCTTATAATGGTTACAAATAAAGCAATAGCATCACAAATTTCACAAATAAAGCATTTTT
TTCACTGCATTCTAGTTGTGGTTTGTCCAAACTCATCAATGTATCTTATCATGTCTGGCTCTAGCTATCC
CGCCCCTAACTCCGCCCATCCCGCCCCTAACTCCGCCCAGTTCCGCCCATTCTCCGCCCCATGGCTGACT
AATTTTTTTT
