>Addgene plasmid #219187 | SFFV-ZBTB38-Brd 244 | depositor partial sequence | sequence record 428041 | TF ORF
ATGCAGGAGGAGCCTTTGCCACAGGGGAATGACCCAGAACCCAGTGGAGACAGCCCACTCGGGCTTTGCC
AATCCGAGTGCATGGAGATGAGTGAAGTGTTCGATGACGCAAGTGACCAGGATTCCACTGACAAACCGTG
GCGCCCTTACTACAACTACAAACCCAAAAAGAAATCCAGACAGTTGAAAAAAATGAGGAAAGTCAACTGG
AGGAAGGAGCACGGAAACAGGAGCCCGAGCCATAAATGTAAATACCCAGCAGAACTGGATTGCGCCGTGG
GGAAGGCTCCTCAGGATAAACCCTTTGAGGAAGAAGAAACTAAAGAGATGCCCAAGCTGCAGTGTGAACT
CTGTGATGGAGACAAAGCAGTGGGGGCTGGAAACCAAGGAAGGCCCCACCGACATCTTACTTCTCGGCCA
TATGCCTGCGAGCTCTGCGCCAAGCAGTTCCAGAGCCCTTCCACACTCAAAATGCACATGAGATGTCACA
CCGGGGAGAAGCCATACCAGTGCAAGACCTGCGGACGGTGCTTTTCGGTGCAAGGAAACTTACAGAAACA
TGAACGCATCCACCTGGGCTTGAAGGAGTTCGTCTGTCAGTATTGCAACAAGGCATTCACCTTGAATGAG
ACCCTCAAAATCCATGAAAGAATCCATACTGGAGAAAAGCGTTACCACTGTCAGTTCTGCTTTCAGAGAT
TTTTGTATCTCTCCACCAAAAGGAATCACGAGCAGAGGCATATTCGGGAGCATAATGGGAAGGGCTATGC
CTGCTTCCAGTGCCCCAAAATTTGCAAAACAGCTGCTGCCCTTGGAATGCACCAAAAGAAACACTTATTC
AAAAGCCCAAGTCAGCAGGAGAAAATAGGTGACGTGTGCCACGAAAACTCAAATCCCTTGGAGAATCAAC
ATTTCATTGGTTCAGAAGACAATGACCAAAAGGATAACATACAAACCGGTGTGGAAAATGTTGTCCTTTG
A
