>Addgene plasmid #219187 | SFFV-ZBTB38-Brd 244 | depositor partial sequence | sequence record 428042 | Barcode sequence
TGTACATGTTTAAAAGCGCT
